>Addgene plasmid #43978 | pCoofy34 | depositor full sequence | sequence record 59480 | pCoofy34 sequence 5833 bps
TGGCGAATGGG
[124 nt withheld, positions 12-135]
C
[91 nt withheld, positions 137-227]
A
[49 nt withheld, positions 229-277]
CCTTTGACGTTGGAGTCCACGTTCTTT
[37 nt withheld, positions 305-341]
ACCCTATCTCGGTCTATTCTTTTGATTTATAAGGGATTTTGCCGATTTCGGCCTATTGGTTAAAAAATGA
GCTGATTTAACAAAAATTTAACGCGAATTTTAACAAAATATTAACGTTTACAATTTCAGGTGGCACTTTT
CGGGGAAATGTGCGCGGAACCCCTATTTGTTTATTTTTCTAAATACATTCAAATATGTATCCGCTCATGA
ATTAATTCTTAGAAAAACTCATCGAGCATCAAATGAAACTGCAATTTATTCATATCAGGATTATCAATAC
CATATTTTTGAAAAAGCCGTTTCTGTAATGAAGGAGAAAACTCACCGAGGCAGTTCCATAGGATGGCAAG
ATCCTGGTATCGGTCTGCGATTCCGACTCGTCCAACATCAATACAACCTATTAATTTCCCCTCGTCAAAA
ATAAGGTTATCAAGTGAGAAATCACCATGAGTGACGACTGAATCCGGTGAGAATGGCAAAAGTTTATGCA
TTTCTTTCCAGACTTGTTCAACAGGCCAGCCATTACGCTCGTCATCAAAATCACTCGCATCAACCAAACC
GTTATTCATTCGTGATTGCGCCTGAGCGAGACGAAATACGCGATCGCTGTTAAAAGGACAATTACAAACA
GGAATCGAATGCAACCGGCGCAGGAACACTGCCAGCGCATCAACAATATTTTCACCTGAATCAGGATATT
CTTCTAATACCTGGAATGCTGTTTTCCCGGGGATCGCAGTGGTGAGTAACCATGCATCATCAGGAGTACG
GATAAAATGCTTGATGGTCGGAAGAGGCATAAATTCCGTCAGCCAGTTTAGTCTGACCATCTCATCTGTA
ACATCATTGGCAACGCTACCTTTGCCATGTTTCAGAAACAACTCTGGCGCATCGGGCTTCCCATACAATC
GATAGATTGTCGCACCTGATTGCCCGACATTATCGCGAGCCCATTTATACCCATATAAATCAGCATCCAT
GTTGGAATTTAATCGCGGCCTAGAGCAAGACGTTTCCCGTTGAATATGGCTCATAACACCCCTTGTATTA
CTGTTTATGTAAGCAGACAGTTTTATTGTTCATGACCAAAATCCCTTAACGTGAGTTTTCGTTCCACTGA
GCGTCAGACCCCGTAGAAAAGATCAAAGGATCTTCTTGAGATCCTTTTTTTCTGCGCGTAATCTGCTGCT
TGCAAACAAAAAAACCACCGCTACCAGCGGTGGTTTGTTTGCCGGATCAAGAGCTACCAACTCTTTTTCC
GAAGGTAACTGGCTTCAGCAGAGCGCAGATACCAAATACTGTCCTTCTAGTGTAGCCGTAGTTAGGCCAC
CACTTCAAGAACTCTGTAGCACCGCCTACATACCTCGCTCTGCTAATCCTGTTACCAGTGGCTGCTGCCA
GTGGCGATAAGTCGTGTCTTACCGGGTTGGACTCAAGACGATAGTTACCGGATAAGGCGCAGCGGTCGGG
CTGAACGGGGGGTTCGTGCACACAGCCCAGCTTGGAGCGAACGACCTACACCGAACTGAGATACCTACAG
CGTGAGCTATGAGAAAGCGCCACGCTTCCCGAAGGGAGAAAGGCGGACAGGTATCCGGTAAGCGGCAGGG
TCGGAACAGGAGAGCGCACGAGGGAGCTTCCAGGGGGAAACGCCTGGTATCTTTATAGTCCTGTCGGGTT
TCGCCACCTCTGACTTGAGCGTCGATTTTTGTGATGCTCGTCAGGGGGGCGGAGCCTATGGAAAAACGCC
AGCAACGCGGCCTTTTTACGGTTCCTGGCCTTTTGCTGGCCTTTTGCTCACATGTTCTTTCCTGCGTTAT
CCCCTGATTCTGTGGATAACCGTATTACCGCCTTTGAGTGAGCTGATACCGCTCGCCGCAGCCGAACGAC
CGAGCGCAGCGAGTCAGTGAGCGAGGAAGCGGAAGAGCGCCTGATGCGGTATTTTCTCCTTACGCATCTG
TGCGGTATTTCACACCGCATATATGGTGCACTCTCAGTACAATCTGCTCTGATGCCGCATAGTTAAGCCA
GTATACACTCCGCTATCGCTACGTGACTGGGTCATGGCTGCGCCCCGACACCCGCCAACACCCGCTGACG
CGCCCTGACGGGCTTGTCTGCTCCCGGCATCCGCTTACAGACAAGCTGTGACCGTCTCCGGGAGCTGCAT
GTGTCAGAGGTTTTCACCGTCATCACCGAAACGCGCGAGGCAGCTGCGGTAAAGCTCATCAGCGTGGTCG
TGAAGCGATTCACAGATGTCTGCCTGTTCATCCGCGTCCAGCTCGTTGAGTTTCTCCAGAAGCGTTAATG
TCTGGCTTCTGATAAAGCGGGCCATGTTAAGGGCGGTTTTTTCCTGTTTGGTCACTGATGCCTCCGTGTA
AGGGGGATTTCTGTTCATGGGGGTAATGATACCGATGAAACGAGAGAGGATGCTCACGATACGGGTTACT
GATGATGAACATGCCCGGTTACTGGAACGTTGTGAGGGTAAACAACTGGCGGTATGGATGCGGCGGGACC
AGAGAAAAATCACTCAGGGTCAATGCCAGCGCTTCGTTAATACAGATGTAGGTGTTCCACAGGGTAGCCA
GCAGCATCCTGCGATGCAGATCCGGAACATAATGGTGCAGGGCGCTGACTTCCGCGTTTCCAGACTTTAC
GAAACACGGAAACCGAAGACCATTCATGTTGTTGCTCAGGTCGCAGACGTTTTGCAGCAGCAGTCGCTTC
ACGTTCGCTCGCGTATCGGTGATTCATTCTGCTAACCAGTAAGGCAACCCCGCCAGCCTAGCCGGGTCCT
CAACGACAGGAGCACGATCATGCGCACCCGTGGGGCCGCCATGCCGGCGATAATGGCCTGCTTCTCGCCG
AAACGTTTGGTGGCGGGACCAGTGACGAAGGCTTGAGCGAGGGCGTGCAAGATTCCGAATACCGCAAGCG
ACAGGCCGATCATCGTCGCGCTCCAGCGAAAGCGGTCCTCGCCGAAAATGACCCAGAGCGCTGCCGGCAC
CTGTCCTACGAGTTGCATGATAAAGAAGACAGTCATAAGTGCGGCGACGATAGTCATGCCCCGCGCCCAC
CGGAAGGAGCTGACTGGGTTGAAGGCTCTCAAGGGCATCGGTCGAGATCCCGGTGCCTAATGAGTGAGCT
AACTTACATTAATTGCGTTGCGCTCACTGCCCGCTTTCCAGTCGGGAAACCTGTCGTGCCAGCTGCATTA
ATGAATCGGCCAACGCGCGGGGAGAGGCGGTTTGCGTATTGGGCGCCAGGGTGGTTTTTCTTTTCACCAG
TGAGACGGGCAACAGCTGATTGCCCTTCACCGCCTGGCCCTGAGAGAGTTGCAGCAAGCGGTCCACGCTG
GTTTGCCCCAGCAGGCGAAAATCCTGTTTGATGGTGGTTAACGGCGGGATATAACATGAGCTGTCTTCGG
TATCGTCGTATCCCACTACCGAGATATCCGCACCAACGCGCAGCCCGGACTCGGTAATGGCGCGCATTGC
GCCCAGCGCCATCTGATCGTTGGCAACCAGCATCGCAGTGGGAACGATGCCCTCATTCAGCATTTGCATG
GTTTGTTGAAAACCGGACATGGCACTCCAGTCGCCTTCCCGTTCCGCTATCGGCTGAATTTGATTGCGAG
TGAGATATTTATGCCAGCCAGCCAGACGCAGACGCGCCGAGACAGAACTTAATGGGCCCGCTAACAGCGC
GATTTGCTGGTGACCCAATGCGACCAGATGCTCCACGCCCAGTCGCGTACCGTCTTCATGGGAGAAAATA
ATACTGTTGATGGGTGTCTGGTCAGAGACATCAAGAAATAACGCCGGAACATTAGTGCAGGCAGCTTCCA
CAGCAATGGCATCCTGGTCATCCAGCGGATAGTTAATGATCAGCCCACTGACGCGTTGCGCGAGAAGATT
GTGCACCGCCGCTTTACAGGCTTCGACGCCGCTTCGTTCTACCATCGACACCACCACGCTGGCACCCAGT
TGATCGGCGCGAGATTTAATCGCCGCGACAATTTGCGACGGCGCGTGCAGGGCCAGACTGGAGGTGGCAA
CGCCAATCAGCAACGACTGTTTGCCCGCCAGTTGTTGTGCCACGCGGTTGGGAATGTAATTCAGCTCCGC
CATCGCCGCTTCCACTTTTTCCCGCGTTTTCGCAGAAACGTGGCTGGCCTGGTTCACCACGCGGGAAACG
GTCTGATAAGAGACACCGGCATACTCTGCGACATCGTATAACGTTACTGGTTTCACATTCACCACCCTGA
ATTGACTCTCTTCCGGGCGCTATCATGCCATACCGCGAAAGGTTTTGCGCCATTCGATGGTGTCCGGGAT
CTCGACGCTCTCCCTTATGCGACTCCTGCATTAGGAAGCAGCCCAGTAGTAGGTTGAGGCCGTTGAGCAC
CGCCGCCGCAAGGAATGGTGCATGCAAGGAGATGGCGCCCAACAGTCCCCCGGCCACGGGGCCTGCCACC
ATACCCACGCCGAAACAAGCGCTCATGAGCCCGAAGTGGCGAGCCCGATCTTCCCCATCGGTGATGTCGG
CGATATAGGCGCCAGCAACCGCACCTGTGGCGCCGGTGATGCCGGCCACGATGCGTCCGGCGTAGAGGAT
CGAGATCTCGATCCCGCGAAATTAATACGACTCACTATAGGGGAATTGTGAGCGGATAACAATTCCCCTC
TAGATTAGAAGGAGATATACCATGAAAGAAACCGCTGCTGCTAAATTCGAACGCCAGCACATGGACAGCA
GCGCTTGGAGCCACCCGCAGTTCGAAAAAGGTGGAGGTTCTGGCGGTGGATCGGGAGGTTCAGCGTGGAG
CCACCCGCAGTTCGAGAAAACCGCGGGTCTGGAAGTTCTGTTCCAGGGGCCCATGGACTAATGAGGTACC
GGATCCGAATTCGAGCTCCGTCGACAAGCTTGATATCGAATTCCTGCAGCCCAAACTGCAGTTGACAACA
TAAAAACTTTGTGTTATACTTGTAACGTAAGGAGGTAATGATTCAGTTTAAGGTTTACACCTATAAAAGA
GAGAGCCGTTATCGTCTGTTTGTGGATGTACAGAGTGATATTATTGACACGCCCGGGCGACGGATGGTGA
TCCCCCTGGCCAGTGCACGTCTGCTGTCAGATAAAGTCTCCCGTGAACTTTACCCGGTGGTGCATATCGG
GGATGAAAGCTGGCGCATGATGACCACCGATATGGCCAGTGTGCCGGTCTCCGTTATCGGGGAAGAAGTG
GCTGATCTCAGCCACCGCGAAAATGACATCAAAAACGCCATTAACCTGATGTTCTGGGGAATATAAGCTT
GCGGCCGCACTCGAGCACCACCACCACCACCACTGAGATCCGGCTGCTAACAAAGCCCGAAAGGAAGCTG
AGTTGGCTGCTGCCACCGCTGAGCAATAACTAGCATAACCCCTTGGGGCCTCTAAACGGGTCTTGAGGGG
TTTTTTGCTGAAAGGAGGAACTATATCCGGAT
Features (pLannotate 1.2.2; 21 found; start..end, strand, type, name):
     12..467     +  rep_origin     f1 ori (sequence partly withheld): f1 bacteriophage origin of replication; arrow indicates direction of (+) strand synthesis
    494..551     +  promoter       AmpR promoter (fragment): bla
    560..1375    -  CDS            KanR: aminoglycoside phosphotransferase; aph(3')-Ia; confers resistance to kanamycin in bacteria or G418 (Geneticin®) in eukaryotes
   1497..2085    +  rep_origin     ori: high-copy-number ColE1/pMB1/pBR322/pUC origin of replication
   2271..2413    -  misc_feature   bom: basis of mobility region from pBR322
   2515..2706    -  CDS            rop: Rop protein, which maintains plasmids at low copy number; rop
   2723..3103    +  CDS            YPB1_ECOLX: Protein predicted: Swiss-Prot protein existence level 4. From Escherichia coli.
   3175..3466    -  CDS            TcR (fragment): tetracycline efflux protein; tet; confers resistance to tetracycline
   3481..3502    -  protein_bind   CAP binding site: CAP binding activates transcription in the presence of cAMP. E. coli catabolite activator protein
   3515..4597    -  CDS            lacI: lac repressor; lacI; The lac repressor binds to the lac operator to inhibit transcription in E. coli. This inhibition can be relieved by adding lactose or isopropyl-β-D-thiogalactopyranoside (IPTG).
   4598..4675    -  promoter       lacI promoter: lacI
   4683..4962    -  CDS            TcR (fragment): tetracycline efflux protein; tet; confers resistance to tetracycline
   4984..5002    +  promoter       T7 promoter: promoter for bacteriophage T7 RNA polymerase
   5003..5027    +  protein_bind   lac operator: The lac repressor binds to the lac operator to inhibit transcription in E. coli. This inhibition can be relieved by adding lactose or isopropyl-β-D-thiogalactopyranoside (IPTG). lac repressor encoded by lacI
   5056..5100    +  CDS            S-Tag: affinity and epitope tag derived from pancreatic ribonuclease A
   5101..5190    +  CDS            Twin-Strep-tag: two Strep-Tag®II moieties connected by a linker for enhanced binding to Strep-Tactin®, an engineered form of streptavidin (Schmidt et al., 2013)
   5262..5293    -  misc_feature   MCS (fragment): pBluescript multiple cloning site
   5355..5657    +  CDS            ccdB: CcdB, a bacterial toxin that poisons DNA gyrase; ccdB; Plasmids containing the ccdB gene cannot be propagated in standard E. coli strains.
   5677..5694    +  CDS            9xHis (fragment): 9xHis affinity tag
   5704..5753    +  CDS            SET1 (fragment): solubility-enhancement tag derived from T7 phage gene 10B
   5761..5808    +  terminator     T7 terminator: transcription terminator for bacteriophage T7 RNA polymerase
