[The description below was written by a language model from this plasmid's Addgene catalogue record and pLannotate feature annotations shown in this document.]
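Description:
pCoofy34 is an empty bacterial expression backbone of 5,833 bp, built on a Novagen pET-type vector via the intermediate pCoofy12. It is designed for parallel, ligation-independent cloning of open reading frames. It replicates from a ColE1/pBR322-type origin accompanied by the rop gene and the bom mobility region, which matches its listing as low copy. Selection is by kanamycin through an aph(3')-Ia cassette. An f1 origin is also present, and short tetracycline-resistance fragments flanking the lacI region appear to be remnants of the parental backbone.

The expression unit consists of a T7 promoter followed directly by a lac operator, with a plasmid-borne lacI gene under its own promoter. Transcription therefore depends on a host supplying T7 RNA polymerase and is released by IPTG. Downstream, the reading frame encodes an N-terminal S-tag fused to a Twin-Strep (OneStrep) tag, providing detection and Strep-Tactin affinity purification of the inserted protein. After the tags sits a ccdB cassette, recorded as an "Llp-ccdB" insertion, followed by a short His-tag fragment and the T7 terminator. CcdB poisons DNA gyrase, so the unmodified vector can only be maintained in a resistant strain such as DB3.1. When the gene of interest replaces ccdB, only recombinant plasmids yield colonies in ordinary cloning strains, giving background-free negative selection. The depositor notes that this killing activity should be verified in a sensitive strain. The record does not specify a protease cleavage site between the tags and the insertion point, nor whether the downstream His fragment is retained after cloning.
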