Addgene plasmid #43978: pCoofy34
Purpose: (Empty Backbone)
Depositing lab: Sabine Suppmann. Depositing organization: Max Planck Institute of Biochemistry. Publication: A new method to customize protein expression vectors for fast, efficient and background free parallel cloning. Scholz J, Besir H, Strasser C, Suppmann S. BMC Biotechnol. 2013 Feb 14;13(1):12. 10.1186/1472-6750-13-12 PubMed 23410102.
Backbone
  Vector backbone: pET, pCoofy12
  Backbone manufacturer: Novagen
  Backbone size (bp): 5833
  Modifications to backbone: Insertion of Llp-ccdB
  Vector type: Bacterial Expression
  Promoter: T7
  Tag / fusion protein: S-OneStrep (N terminal on backbone)
Growth in bacteria
  Bacterial resistance: Kanamycin, 50 μg/mL
  Growth temperature: 37°C
  Growth strain: DB3.1
  Growth instructions: ccdB Survival cells are NOT suitable for the unmodified plasmid containing the ccdB gene. The plasmid is provided in the recommended DB3.1 strain.
  Copy number: Low Copy
Gene/Insert
  Cloning method: Ligation Independent Cloning
  Sequencing primers: 5′ 5' TAATACGACTCACTATAGGG 3'; 3′ 5' GCTAGTTATTGCTCAGCGG 3'
Terms and licenses: Academic/Nonprofit Terms; Industry Terms: Not Available to Industry
Depositor comments: Test each preparation of the plasmid by transforming it into non-resistant cells (ex. DH5a) to ensure negative selection by ccdB kills all the transformed cells as expected.
How to cite: pCoofy34 was a gift from Sabine Suppmann (Addgene plasmid # 43978 ; http://n2t.net/addgene:43978 ; RRID:Addgene_43978)
