>Addgene plasmid #43978 | pCoofy34 | addgene partial sequence | sequence record 62732 | pBRrevBam 5'-GGTGATGTCGGCGATATAGG-3'
ATGCGTCCGGCGTAGAGGATCGAGATCTCGATCCCGCGAAATTAATACGACTCACTATAGGGGAATTGTG
AGCGGATAACAATTCCCCTCTAGATTAGAAGGAGATATACCATGAAAGAAACCGCTGCTGCTAAATTCGA
ACGCCAGCACATGGACAGCAGCGCTTGGAGCCACCCGCAGTTCGAAAAAGGTGGAGGTTCTGGCGGTGGA
TCGGGAGGTTCAGCGTGGAGCCACCCGCAGTTCGAGAAAACCGCGGGTCTGGAAGTTCTGTTCCAGGGGC
CCATGGACTAATGAGGTACCGGATCCGAATTCGAGCTCCGTCGACAAGCTTGATATCGAATTCCTGCAGC
CCAAACTGCAGTTGACAACATAAAAACTTTGTGTTATACTTGTAACGTAAGGAGGTAATGATTCAGTTTA
AGGTTTACACCTATAAAAGAGAGAGCCGTTATCGTCTGTTTGTGGATGTACAGAGTGATATTATTGACAC
GCCCGGGCGACGGATGGTGATCCCCCTGGCCAGTGCACGTCTGCTGTCAGATAAAGTCTCCCGTGAACTT
TACCCGGTGGTGCATATCGGGGATGAAAGCTGGCGCATGATGACCACCGATATGGCCAGTGTGCCGGTCT
CCGTTATCGGGGAAGAAGTGGCTGATCTCAGCCACCGCGAAAATGACATCAAAAACGCCATTAACCTGAT
GTTCTGGGGAATATAAGCTTGCGGCCGCACTCGAGCACCACCACCACCACCACTGAGATCCGGCTGCTAA
CAAAGCCCGAAAGGAAGCTGAGTTGGCTGCTGCCACCGCTGAGCAATAACTAGCATAACCCCTTGGGGCC
TCTAAACGGGTCTTGAGGGGTTTTTTGCTGAAAGGAGGAACTATATCCGGATTGGCGAATGGGACGCGCC
CTGTAGCGGCGCATTAA
